Addgene plasmid #120515: CAG-EGFP-MosMos
Purpose: ssRNA expression
Depositing lab: Petr Svoboda. Depositing organization: Institute of Molecular Genetics of the Czech Academy of Sciences.
Backbone
  Vector backbone: pCX-EGFP
  Vector type: RNAi
Growth in bacteria
  Bacterial resistance: Ampicillin, 100 μg/mL
  Growth temperature: 37°C
  Growth strain: DH5alpha
  Copy number: High Copy
Gene/Insert
  Gene/Insert name: Mos
  Species: M. musculus (mouse)
  Entrez Gene: Mos (a.k.a. c-mos)
  Cloning method: Restriction Enzyme; 5′ cloning site Unknown (unknown if destroyed); 3′ cloning site Unknown (unknown if destroyed)
Terms and licenses: Academic/Nonprofit Terms; Industry Terms: Not Available to Industry
How to cite: CAG-EGFP-MosMos was a gift from Petr Svoboda (Addgene plasmid # 120515 ; http://n2t.net/addgene:120515 ; RRID:Addgene_120515)
