[The description below was written by a language model from this plasmid's Addgene catalogue record and pLannotate feature annotations shown in this document.]
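Description:
CAG-EGFP-MosMos is a mammalian expression plasmid built on the pCX-EGFP backbone and catalogued as an RNAi-type vector whose stated purpose is single-stranded RNA expression. It is propagated in E. coli through a high-copy ColE1/pUC-type origin and selected with ampicillin via the β-lactamase gene and its native promoter. The backbone also carries remnants of the lac promoter/operator region, plus an SV40 origin and SV40 polyadenylation signal. The SV40 origin would permit episomal replication in cells supplying large T antigen.

The expression unit is driven by the CAG promoter, a composite of the CMV immediate-early enhancer, the chicken β-actin promoter and a chimeric β-actin/β-globin intron, which gives strong, broadly active transcription in mammalian cells. It is followed by the EGFP coding sequence, flanked by short rabbit β-globin exon remnants. Downstream of EGFP lie two equal-length fragments of Mos, and the unit ends with the rabbit β-globin poly(A) signal. The annotation tool matched these fragments to human MOS by homology, but the catalogue entry gives the insert species as mouse.

Both Mos fragments are annotated on the same strand, so they form a direct tandem repeat rather than an inverted repeat. The transcript should therefore carry Mos sequence in its 3′ untranslated region without folding into a long hairpin, consistent with the "ssRNA" purpose. This arrangement suggests a use as a non-hairpin control or comparator for long double-stranded RNA constructs, with EGFP reporting expression, but the record does not state this explicitly. The cloning sites used are also not recorded.
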