Features (pLannotate 1.2.2; 20 found; start..end, strand, type, name):
      5..384     +  enhancer       CMV enhancer: human cytomegalovirus immediate early enhancer
    386..662     +  promoter       chicken β-actin promoter: No description available
    663..1679    +  intron         chimeric intron: chimera between introns from chicken β-actin and rabbit β-globin
   1677..1745    +  CDS            HBB (fragment): HBB_LEPEU - Experimental evidence at protein level: Swiss-Prot protein existence level 1. Involved in oxygen transport from the lung to the various peripheral tissues. From Lepus europaeus (European hare).
   1740..2459    +  CDS            EGFP: the original enhanced GFP (Yang et al., 1996) mammalian codon-optimized
   2460..2537    +  CDS            HBB (fragment): HBB_PONPY - Experimental evidence at transcript level: Swiss-Prot protein existence level 2. Involved in oxygen transport from the lung to the various peripheral tissues. From Pongo pygmaeus (Bornean orangutan).
   2546..3079    +  CDS            MOS (fragment): MOS_HUMAN - Experimental evidence at protein level: Swiss-Prot protein existence level 1. From Homo sapiens (Human).
   3094..3627    +  CDS            MOS (fragment): MOS_HUMAN - Experimental evidence at protein level: Swiss-Prot protein existence level 1. From Homo sapiens (Human).
   3704..3759    +  polyA_signal   β-globin poly(A) signal: rabbit β-globin polyadenylation signal (Gil and Proudfoot, 1987)
   4144..4160    -  protein_bind   lac operator: The lac repressor binds to the lac operator to inhibit transcription in E. coli. This inhibition can be relieved by adding lactose or isopropyl-β-D-thiogalactopyranoside (IPTG). lac repressor encoded by lacI
   4168..4198    -  promoter       lac promoter: promoter for the E. coli lac operon
   4213..4234    -  protein_bind   CAP binding site: CAP binding activates transcription in the presence of cAMP. E. coli catabolite activator protein
   4247..4286    -  CDS            lacI (fragment): lac repressor; lacI; The lac repressor binds to the lac operator to inhibit transcription in E. coli. This inhibition can be relieved by adding lactose or isopropyl-β-D-thiogalactopyranoside (IPTG).
   4293..4315    +  promoter       SV40 promoter (fragment): SV40 enhancer and early promoter
   4339..4474    +  rep_origin     SV40 ori: SV40 origin of replication
   4494..4628    +  polyA_signal   SV40 poly(A) signal: SV40 polyadenylation signal
   4630..4684    -  CDS            lacI (fragment): lac repressor; lacI; The lac repressor binds to the lac operator to inhibit transcription in E. coli. This inhibition can be relieved by adding lactose or isopropyl-β-D-thiogalactopyranoside (IPTG).
   4867..5455    -  rep_origin     ori: high-copy-number ColE1/pMB1/pBR322/pUC origin of replication
   5626..6486    -  CDS            AmpR: β-lactamase; bla; confers resistance to ampicillin, carbenicillin, and related antibiotics
   6487..6591    -  promoter       AmpR promoter: bla
>Addgene plasmid #120515 | CAG-EGFP-MosMos | addgene full sequence | sequence record 233797 | Addgene NGS Result
GGTCGACATTGATTATTGACTAGTTATTAATAGTAATCAATTACGGGGTCATTAGTTCATAGCCCATATA
TGGAGTTCCGCGTTACATAACTTACGGTAAATGGCCCGCCTGGCTGACCGCCCAACGACCCCCGCCCATT
GACGTCAATAATGACGTATGTTCCCATAGTAACGCCAATAGGGACTTTCCATTGACGTCAATGGGTGGAG
TATTTACGGTAAACTGCCCACTTGGCAGTACATCAAGTGTATCATATGCCAAGTACGCCCCCTATTGACG
TCAATGACGGTAAATGGCCCGCCTGGCATTATGCCCAGTACATGACCTTATGGGACTTTCCTACTTGGCA
GTACATCTACGTATTAGTCATCGCTATTACCATGGTCGAGGTGAGCCCCACGTTCTGCTTCACTCTCCCC
ATCTCCCCCCCCTCCCCACCCCCAATTTTGTATTTATTTATTTTTTAATTATTTTGTGCAGCGATGGGGG
CGGGGGGGGGGGGGGNSGCGCGCCRGGCGGGGSGGGGSGGGGSGRGGGGSGGGGSGGGGCGAGGCGGAGA
GGTGCGGCGGCAGCCAATCAGAGCGGCGCGCTCCGAAAGTTTCCTTTTATGGCGAGGCGGCGGCGGCGGC
GGCCCTATAAAAAGCGAAGCGCGCGGCGGGCGGGAGTCGCTGCGCGCTGCCTTCGCCCCGTGCCCCGCTC
CGCCGCCGCCTCGCGCCGCCCGCCCCGGCTCTGACTGACCGCGTTACTCCCACAGGTGAGCGGGCGGGAC
GGCCCTTCTCCTCCGGGCTGTAATTAGCGCTTGGTTTAATGACGGCTTGTTTCTTTTCTGTGGCTGCGTG
AAAGCCTTGAGGGGCTCCGGGAGGGCCCTTTGTGCGGGGGGAGCGGCTCGGGGGGTGCGTGCGTGTGTGT
GTGCGTGGGGAGCGCCGCGTGCGGCTCCGCGCTGCCCGGCGGCTGTGAGCGCTGCGGGCGCGGCGCGGGG
CTTTGTGCGCTCCGCAGTGTGCGCGAGGGGAGCGCGGCCGGGGGCGGTGCCCCGCGGTGCGGGGGGGGCT
GCGAGGGGAACAAAGGCTGCGTGCGGGGTGTGTGCGTGGGGGGGTGAGCAGGGGGTGTGGGCGCGTCGGT
CGGGCTGCAACCCCCCCTGCACCCCCCTCCCCGAGTTGCTGAGCACGGCCCGGCTTCGGGTGCGGGGCTC
CGTACGGGGCGTGGCGCGGGGCTCGCCGTGCCGGGCGGGGGGTGGCGGCAGGTGGGGGTGCCGGGCGGGG
CGGGGCCGCCTCGGGCCGGGGAGGGCTCGGGGGAGGGGCGCGGCGGCCCCCGGAGCGCCGGCGGCTGTCG
AGGCGCGGCGAGCCGCAGCCATTGCCTTTTATGGTAATCGTGCGAGAGGGCGCAGGGACTTCCTTTGTCC
CAAATCTGTGCGGAGCCGAAATCTGGGAGGCGCCGCCGCACCCCCTCTAGCGGGCGCGGGGCGAAGCGGT
GCGGCGCCGGCAGGAAGGAAATGGGCGGGGAGGGCCTTCGTGCGTCGCCGCGCCGCCGTCCCCTTCTCCC
TCTCCAGCCTCGGGGCTGTCCGCGGGGGGACGGCTGCCTTCGGGGGGGACGGGGCAGGGCGGGGTTCGGC
TTCTGGCGTGTGACCGGCGGCTCTAGAGCCTCTGCTAACCATGTTCATGCCTTCTTCTTTTTCCTACAGC
TCCTGGGCAACGTGCTGGTTATTGTGCTGTCTCATCATTTTGGCAAAGAATTCGCCACCATGGTGAGCAA
GGGCGAGGAGCTGTTCACCGGGGTGGTGCCCATCCTGGTCGAGCTGGACGGCGACGTAAACGGCCACAAG
TTCAGCGTGTCCGGCGAGGGCGAGGGCGATGCCACCTACGGCAAGCTGACCCTGAAGTTCATCTGCACCA
CCGGCAAGCTGCCCGTGCCCTGGCCCACCCTCGTGACCACCCTGACCTACGGCGTGCAGTGCTTCAGCCG
CTACCCCGACCACATGAAGCAGCACGACTTCTTCAAGTCCGCCATGCCCGAAGGCTACGTCCAGGAGCGC
ACCATCTTCTTCAAGGACGACGGCAACTACAAGACCCGCGCCGAGGTGAAGTTCGAGGGCGACACCCTGG
TGAACCGCATCGAGCTGAAGGGCATCGACTTCAAGGAGGACGGCAACATCCTGGGGCACAAGCTGGAGTA
CAACTACAACAGCCACAACGTCTATATCATGGCCGACAAGCAGAAGAACGGCATCAAGGTGAACTTCAAG
ATCCGCCACAACATCGAGGACGGCAGCGTGCAGCTCGCCGACCACTACCAGCAGAACACCCCCATCGGCG
ACGGCCCCGTGCTGCTGCCCGACAACCACTACCTGAGCACCCAGTCCGCCCTGAGCAAAGACCCCAACGA
GAAGCGCGATCACATGGTCCTGCTGGAGTTCGTGACCGCCGCCGGGATCACTCTCGGCATGGACGAGCTG
TACAAGTAAGAATTCACTCCTCAGGTGCAGGCTGCCTATCAGAAGGTGGTGGCTGGTGTGGCCAATGCCC
TGGCTCACAAATACCACTGAGATCCGCCATCAAGCAAGTAAACAAGTGCACCAAGGACCTACGTGCATCC
CAGCGGAGTTTCTGGGCTGAACTGAACATTGCAAGACTACGCCACGACAACATAGTTCGGGTTGTGGCTG
CCAGCACGCGCACGCCCGAAGACTCCAACAGCCTAGGTACCATAATCATGGAGTTTGGGGGCAACGTGAC
TCTACACCAAGTCATCTACGGTGCCACCCGCTCACCAGAGCCTCTCAGCTGCAGAGAACAACTGAGTTTG
GGGAAGTGCCTCAAGTATTCCCTAGATGTTGTTAACGGCCTGCTTTTTCTCCACTCACAAAGCATTTTGC
ACTTGGACCTGAAGCCAGCGAACATTTTGATCAGTGAGCAAGACGTTTGTAAGATCAGTGACTTCGGCTG
CTCCCAGAAGCTGCAGGATCTGCGGTGCCGGCAGGCGTCCCCTCACCACATAGGGGGCACGTACACGCAC
CAAGCTCCGGAGATCCTGAAAGGAGAGATTGCCACGCCCAAAGCTGACATCTACTCTTTTGGAATCACCC
GGGATACAGATCCGCCATCAAGCAAGTAAACAAGTGCACCAAGGACCTACGTGCATCCCAGCGGAGTTTC
TGGGCTGAACTGAACATTGCAAGACTACGCCACGACAACATAGTTCGGGTTGTGGCTGCCAGCACGCGCA
CGCCCGAAGACTCCAACAGCCTAGGTACCATAATCATGGAGTTTGGGGGCAACGTGACTCTACACCAAGT
CATCTACGGTGCCACCCGCTCACCGGAGCCTCTCAGCTGCAGAGAACAACTGAGTTTGGGGAAGTGCCTC
AAGTATTCCCTAGATGTTGTTAACGGCCTGCTTTTTCTCCACTCACAAAGCATTTTGCACTTGGACCTGA
AGCCAGCGAACATTTTGATCAGTGAGCAAGACGTTTGTAAGATCAGTGACTTCGGCTGCTCCCAGAAGCT
GCAGGATCTGCGGTGCCGGCAGGCGTCCCCTCACCACATAGGGGGCACGTACACGCACCAAGCTCCGGAG
ATCCTGAAAGGAGAGATTGCCACGCCCAAAGCTGACATCTACTCTTTTGGAATCACCCGGGATACAGATC
TTTTTCCCTCTGCCAAAAATTATGGGGACATCATGAAGCCCCTTGAGCATCTGACTTCTGGCTAATAAAG
GAAATTTATTTTCATTGCAATAGTGTGTTGGAATTTTTTGTGTCTCTCACTCGGAAGGACATATGGGAGG
GCAAATCATTTAAAACATCAGAATGAGTATTTGGTTTAGAGTTTGGCAACATATGCCCATATGCTGGCTG
CCATGAACAAAGGTTGGCTATAAAGAGGTCATCAGTATATGAAACAGCCCCCTGCTGTCCATTCCTTATT
CCATAGAAAAGCCTTGACTTGAGGTTAGATTTTTTTTATATTTTGTTTTGTGTTATTTTTTTCTTTAACA
TCCCTAAAATTTTCCTTACATGTTTTACTAGCCAGATTTTTCCTCCTCTCCTGACTACTCCCAGTCATAG
CTGTCCCTCTTCTCTTATGGAGATCCCTCGACCTGCAGCCCAAGCTTGGCGTAATCATGGTCATAGCTGT
TTCCTGTGTGAAATTGTTATCCGCTCACAATTCCACACAACATACGAGCCGGAAGCATAAAGTGTAAAGC
CTGGGGTGCCTAATGAGTGAGCTAACTCACATTAATTGCGTTGCGCTCACTGCCCGCTTTCCAGTCGGGA
AACCTGTCGTGCCAGCGGATCCGCATCTCAATTAGTCAGCAACCATAGTCCCGCCCCTAACTCCGCCCAT
CCCGCCCCTAACTCCGCCCAGTTCCGCCCATTCTCCGCCCCATGGCTGACTAATTTTTTTTATTTATGCA
GAGGCCGAGGCCGCCTCGGCCTCTGAGCTATTCCAGAAGTAGTGAGGAGGCTTTTTTGGAGGCCTAGGCT
TTTGCAAAAAGCTAACTTGTTTATTGCAGCTTATAATGGTTACAAATAAAGCAATAGCATCACAAATTTC
ACAAATAAAGCATTTTTTTCACTGCATTCTAGTTGTGGTTTGTCCAAACTCATCAATGTATCTTATCATG
TCTGGATCCGCTGCATTAATGAATCGGCCAACGCGCGGGGAGAGGCGGTTTGCGTATTGGGCGCTCTTCC
GCTTCCTCGCTCACTGACTCGCTGCGCTCGGTCGTTCGGCTGCGGCGAGCGGTATCAGCTCACTCAAAGG
CGGTAATACGGTTATCCACAGAATCAGGGGATAACGCAGGAAAGAACATGTGAGCAAAAGGCCAGCAAAA
GGCCAGGAACCGTAAAAAGGCCGCGTTGCTGGCGTTTTTCCATAGGCTCCGCCCCCCTGACGAGCATCAC
AAAAATCGACGCTCAAGTCAGAGGTGGCGAAACCCGACAGGACTATAAAGATACCAGGCGTTTCCCCCTG
GAAGCTCCCTCGTGCGCTCTCCTGTTCCGACCCTGCCGCTTACCGGATACCTGTCCGCCTTTCTCCCTTC
GGGAAGCGTGGCGCTTTCTCATAGCTCACGCTGTAGGTATCTCAGTTCGGTGTAGGTCGTTCGCTCCAAG
CTGGGCTGTGTGCACGAACCCCCCGTTCAGCCCGACCGCTGCGCCTTATCCGGTAACTATCGTCTTGAGT
CCAACCCGGTAAGACACGACTTATCGCCACTGGCAGCAGCCACTGGTAACAGGATTAGCAGAGCGAGGTA
TGTAGGCGGTGCTACAGAGTTCTTGAAGTGGTGGCCTAACTACGGCTACACTAGAAGAACAGTATTTGGT
ATCTGCGCTCTGCTGAAGCCAGTTACCTTCGGAAAAAGAGTTGGTAGCTCTTGATCCGGCAAACAAACCA
CCGCTGGTAGCGGTGGTTTTTTTGTTTGCAAGCAGCAGATTACGCGCAGAAAAAAAGGATCTCAAGAAGA
TCCTTTGATCTTTTCTACGGGGTCTGACGCTCAGTGGAACGAAAACTCACGTTAAGGGATTTTGGTCATG
AGATTATCAAAAAGGATCTTCACCTAGATCCTTTTAAATTAAAAATGAAGTTTTAAATCAATCTAAAGTA
TATATGAGTAAACTTGGTCTGACAGTTACCAATGCTTAATCAGTGAGGCACCTATCTCAGCGATCTGTCT
ATTTCGTTCATCCATAGTTGCCTGACTCCCCGTCGTGTAGATAACTACGATACGGGAGGGCTTACCATCT
GGCCCCAGTGCTGCAATGATACCGCGAGACCCACGCTCACCGGCTCCAGATTTATCAGCAATAAACCAGC
CAGCCGGAAGGGCCGAGCGCAGAAGTGGTCCTGCAACTTTATCCGCCTCCATCCAGTCTATTAATTGTTG
CCGGGAAGCTAGAGTAAGTAGTTCGCCAGTTAATAGTTTGCGCAACGTTGTTGCCATTGCTACAGGCATC
GTGGTGTCACGCTCGTCGTTTGGTATGGCTTCATTCAGCTCCGGTTCCCAACGATCAAGGCGAGTTACAT
GATCCCCCATGTTGTGCAAAAAAGCGGTTAGCTCCTTCGGTCCTCCGATCGTTGTCAGAAGTAAGTTGGC
CGCAGTGTTATCACTCATGGTTATGGCAGCACTGCATAATTCTCTTACTGTCATGCCATCCGTAAGATGC
TTTTCTGTGACTGGTGAGTACTCAACCAAGTCATTCTGAGAATAGTGTATGCGGCGACCGAGTTGCTCTT
GCCCGGCGTCAATACGGGATAATACCGCGCCACATAGCAGAACTTTAAAAGTGCTCATCATTGGAAAACG
TTCTTCGGGGCGAAAACTCTCAAGGATCTTACCGCTGTTGAGATCCAGTTCGATGTAACCCACTCGTGCA
CCCAACTGATCTTCAGCATCTTTTACTTTCACCAGCGTTTCTGGGTGAGCAAAAACAGGAAGGCAAAATG
CCGCAAAAAAGGGAATAAGGGCGACACGGAAATGTTGAATACTCATACTCTTCCTTTTTCAATATTATTG
AAGCATTTATCAGGGTTATTGTCTCATGAGCGGATACATATTTGAATGTATTTAGAAAAATAAACAAATA
GGGGTTCCGCGCACATTTCCCCGAAAAGTGCCACCTG
